Addgene plasmid #24536: pECFP-IETD2x-Venus
Depositing lab: Peter Sorger. Depositing organization: Harvard Medical School. Publication: Modeling a snap-action, variable-delay switch controlling extrinsic cell death. Albeck JG, Burke JM, Spencer SL, Lauffenburger DA, Sorger PK. PLoS Biol. 2008 Dec 2. 6(12):2831-52. 10.1371/journal.pbio.0060299 PubMed 19053173.
Backbone
  Vector backbone: pECFP-C1
  Backbone manufacturer: Clontech
  Backbone size w/o insert (bp): 4731
  Vector type: Mammalian Expression
  Selectable markers: Neomycin (select with G418)
Growth in bacteria
  Bacterial resistance: Kanamycin, 50 μg/mL
  Growth temperature: 37°C
  Growth strain: DH5alpha
  Copy number: High Copy
Gene/Insert
  Gene/Insert name: ECFP-IETD2x-Venus (alt names: Caspase-8/10 FRET reporter; Initiator caspase reporter protein (IC-RP))
  Species: Synthetic
  Insert size (bp): 804
  Promoter: CMV
  Tag / fusion protein: ECFP; Venus
  Cloning method: Restriction Enzyme; 5′ cloning site BspEI (not destroyed); 3′ cloning site XbaI (not destroyed)
  Sequencing primers: 5′ EGFP-C; 3′ SV40pA-R
Terms and licenses: Academic/Nonprofit Terms; Industry Terms: Not Available to Industry
Depositor comments: Initiator caspase reporter protein (IC-RP) carries tandem copies of IETD in its linker, a sequence that is efficiently cleaved by caspase-8, but poorly by caspases-3 and -7. IETD constitutes the site in procaspase-3 for initiator caspase cleavage, and IC-RP cleavage is therefore a good readout of procaspase-3 activation. IC-RP was constructed by ligating Venus(YFP) between BamHI and EcoRI sites of pECFP-C1 and ligating linkers encoding cleavage sequences as BspEI-BamHI fragments between ECFP and Venus. Multiple serine and glycine residues flanking the cleavage sequences were added to increase linker flexibility and substrate accessibility. See https://www.ncbi.nlm.nih.gov/pubmed/18406323 for more information
How to cite: pECFP-IETD2x-Venus was a gift from Peter Sorger (Addgene plasmid # 24536 ; http://n2t.net/addgene:24536 ; RRID:Addgene_24536)
