[The description below was written by a language model from this plasmid's Addgene catalogue record.]
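Description:
pECFP-IETD2x-Venus is a mammalian expression plasmid built on the Clontech pECFP-C1 backbone that encodes a genetically encoded FRET reporter of initiator caspase activity, also called the initiator caspase reporter protein (IC-RP). It is maintained in E. coli as a high-copy plasmid under kanamycin selection, and the backbone's neomycin resistance marker allows G418 selection of transfected mammalian cells. Expression of the fusion protein is driven by the CMV promoter. No feature table accompanies the record, so other backbone elements are not itemised here.

The synthetic payload is a single open reading frame in which the backbone's ECFP is joined through a short linker to the yellow fluorescent protein Venus. Venus was ligated between the BamHI and EcoRI sites of pECFP-C1, and the cleavage linker was inserted as a BspEI–BamHI fragment between the two fluorophores. The catalogue separately lists BspEI and XbaI as the intact sites flanking the roughly 0.8 kb insert. The linker carries two tandem copies of the tetrapeptide IETD, flanked by serine and glycine residues intended to increase flexibility and substrate accessibility. In the intact protein, the proximity of ECFP and Venus permits energy transfer from donor to acceptor. Proteolysis at the IETD sites separates them and abolishes FRET.

According to the depositor, IETD is cleaved efficiently by caspase-8 but poorly by caspases-3 and -7. It also corresponds to the site at which initiator caspases process procaspase-3, so reporter cleavage serves as a readout of procaspase-3 activation. The construct is used for live-cell monitoring of caspase-8/10 activity, as in the associated quantitative study of the timing of extrinsic, receptor-mediated cell death.
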