>Addgene plasmid #24536 | pECFP-IETD2x-Venus | addgene partial sequence | sequence record 30917 | 24536 with SV40pA-R
AGCTGCATAACAGTTAACAACAACAATTGCATTCATTTTATGTTTCAGGTTCAGGGGGAGGTGTGGGAGG
TTTTTTAAAGCAAGTAAAACCTCTACAAATGTGGTATGGCTGATTATGATCAGTTATCTAGAGGCTCGAG
AGGCCTTGAATTCTTACTTGTACAGCTCGTCCATGCCGAGAGTGATCCCGGCGGCGGTCACGAACTCCAG
CAGGACCATGTGATCGCGCTTCTCGTTGGGGTCTTTGCTCAGGGCGGACTGGTAGCTCAGGTAGTGGTTG
TCGGGCAGCAGCACGGGGCCGTCGCCGATGGGGGTGTTCTGCTGGTAGTGGTCGGCGAGCTGCACGCCGC
CGTCCTCGATGTTGTGGCGGATCTTGAAGTTGGCCTTGATGCCGTTCTTCTGCTTGTCGGCGGTGATATA
GACGTTGTGGCTGTTGTAGTTGTACTCCAGCTTGTGCCCCAGGATGTTGCCGTCCTCCTTGAAGTCGATG
CCCTTCAGCTCGATGCGGTTCACCAGGGTGTCGCCCTCGAACTTCACCTCGGCGCGGGTCTTGTAGTTGC
CGTCGTCCTTGAAGAAGATGGTGCGCTCCTGGACGTAGCCTTCGGGCATGGCGGACTTGAAGAAGTCGTG
CTGCTTCATGTGGTCGGGGTAGCGGGCGAAGCACTGCAGGCCGTAGCCCAGGGTGGTCACGAGGGTGGGC
CAGGGCACGGGCAGCTTGCCGGTGGTGCAGATCAGCTTCAGGGTCAGCTTGCCGTAGGTGGCATCGCCCT
CGCCCTCGCCGGACACGCTGAACTTGTGGCCGTTTACGTCGCCGTCCAGCTCGACCAGGATGGGCACCAC
CCCGGTGAACAGCTCCTCGCCCTTGCTCACCATGGTGGATCCGCTGCCGCCGTCGGTCTCGATGCCGCCG
TCGGTCTCGATGCCGCCAGA
